Addgene plasmid #143674: TFORF2923
Purpose: Lentiviral vector for overexpressing transcription factor ORFs with unique 24-bp barcodes. Barcodes facilitate identification of transcription factors in pooled screens.
Depositing lab: Feng Zhang. Depositing organization: Broad Institute. Publication: A transcription factor atlas of directed differentiation. Joung J, Ma S, Tay T, Geiger-Schuller KR, Kirchgatterer PC, Verdine VK, Guo B, Arias-Garcia MA, Allen WE, Singh A, Kuksenko O, Abudayyeh OO, Gootenberg JS, Fu Z, Macrae RK, Buenrostro JD, Regev A, Zhang F. Cell. 2023 Jan 5;186(1):209-229.e26. doi: 10.1016/j.cell.2022.11.026. PubMed 36608654.
Backbone
  Vector backbone: pLX_TRC317
  Backbone manufacturer: Broad Institute Genetic Perturbation Platform
  Backbone size w/o insert (bp): 8264
  Vector type: Mammalian Expression, Lentiviral
  Selectable markers: Puromycin
Growth in bacteria
  Bacterial resistance: Ampicillin, 100 μg/mL
  Growth temperature: 37°C
  Growth strain: NEB Stable
  Copy number: High Copy
Gene/Insert
  Gene/Insert name: NFIA
  Species: H. sapiens (human)
  Insert size (bp): 1631
  Entrez Gene: NFIA (a.k.a. BRMUTD, C1DELp32p31, CTF, DEL1P32P31, NF-I/A, NF1-A, NFI-A, NFI-L)
  Promoter: EF1a
  Cloning method: Unknown
  Sequencing primers: 5′ GGGTGGAGACTGAAGTTAGGCCAG; 3′ CACATAGCGTAAAAGGAGCAACATAG
Terms and licenses: Academic/Nonprofit Terms; Industry Terms: Not Available to Industry
Depositor comments: NM_001134673,ENST00000403491 . The transcription factor ORF portion of this plasmid was synthesized by Genewiz. Please test multiple small colonies in case of plasmid recombination. To make this collection available in a timely manner, a portion of this collection was not fully sequenced by Addgene. If an Addgene verified full plasmid sequence is not available, please contact us prior to placing an order to request the full sequence.
How to cite: TFORF2923 was a gift from Feng Zhang (Addgene plasmid # 143674 ; http://n2t.net/addgene:143674 ; RRID:Addgene_143674)
