[The description below was written by a language model from this plasmid's Addgene catalogue record and pLannotate feature annotations shown in this document.]
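Description:
TFORF2923 is a third-generation-style, self-inactivating lentiviral expression plasmid built on the pLX_TRC317 backbone and carrying the human transcription factor NFIA (nuclear factor I A) as an overexpression ORF. It belongs to a barcoded transcription factor ORF collection in which each construct bears a unique 24-bp barcode, so that individual factors can be identified by sequencing in pooled screens such as directed-differentiation screens. The barcode itself is not annotated in the feature table. In bacteria the plasmid replicates from a high-copy ColE1/pUC origin and is selected with ampicillin (AmpR under its own promoter). An f1 origin and remnants of a lac/lacZα cloning region with T7 and T3 promoters are also present in the backbone. The depositor notes that the lentiviral repeats can recombine.

The viral genome is transcribed from an RSV promoter fused to a truncated HIV-1 5' LTR, followed by the Ψ packaging signal with a gag fragment and the Rev response element for Rev-dependent nuclear export of the full-length RNA. Downstream, an SV40 early promoter/origin drives puromycin N-acetyltransferase for selection of transduced mammalian cells. A cPPT/CTS element, which aids nuclear import of the reverse-transcribed genome, follows. The EF-1α promoter then drives constitutive expression of the NFIA coding sequence, which the comments say was synthesized and corresponds to a specific RefSeq/Ensembl isoform. No epitope tag or reporter is annotated. A WPRE after the ORF enhances transcript stability and expression, and the ΔU3 3' LTR inactivates LTR promoter activity after integration. An SV40 polyadenylation signal lies outside the LTR. The sequenced record of 9,895 nt matches the stated backbone plus insert sizes.
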