Features (pLannotate 1.2.2; 31 found; start..end, strand, type, name):
      5..231     +  promoter       RSV promoter: Rous sarcoma virus enhancer/promoter
    232..412     +  LTR            5' LTR (truncated): truncated 5' long terminal repeat (LTR) from HIV-1
    459..584     +  misc_feature   HIV-1 Ψ: packaging signal of human immunodeficiency virus type 1
    568..931     +  CDS            HIV-1 gag (fragment): gag protein from human immunodeficiency virus 1; gag
   1077..1310    +  misc_feature   RRE: The Rev response element (RRE) of HIV-1 allows for Rev-dependent mRNA export from the nucleus to the cytoplasm.
   1687..1713    +  CDS            Rev (fragment): human immunodeficiency virus 1 (HIV-1) Rev protein; rev; enhances nuclear export of unspliced and incompletely spliced viral mRNAs
   1720..1743    +  promoter       SV40 promoter (fragment): SV40 early promoter
   1744..1815    +  promoter       SV40 promoter (fragment): SV40 enhancer and early promoter
   1839..1974    +  rep_origin     SV40 ori: SV40 origin of replication
   2020..2616    +  CDS            PuroR (fragment): puromycin N-acetyltransferase; pac from Streptomyces; confers resistance to puromycin
   2665..2782    +  misc_feature   cPPT/CTS: central polypurine tract and central termination sequence of HIV-1
   2847..2913    +  CDS            small t antigen (fragment): SV40 (simian virus 40) small t antigen
   2920..4098    +  promoter       EF-1α promoter: strong constitutive promoter for human elongation factor EF-1α
   4115..5641    +  CDS            NFIA: NFIA_HUMAN - Also known as KIAA1439. Experimental evidence at protein level: Swiss-Prot protein existence level 1. Recognizes and binds the palindromic sequence 5'- TTGGCNNNNNGCCAA-3' present in viral and cellular promoters and in the origin of replication of adenovirus type 2. These proteins are individually capable of activating transcription and replication. From Homo sapiens (Human).
   5657..5710    +  promoter       U6 promoter (fragment): RNA polymerase III promoter for human U6 snRNA
   5752..6340    +  misc_feature   WPRE: woodchuck hepatitis virus posttranscriptional regulatory element
   6391..6410    +  misc_feature   cPPT/CTS (fragment): central polypurine tract and central termination sequence of HIV-1
   6412..6645    +  LTR            3' LTR (ΔU3): self-inactivating 3' long terminal repeat (LTR) from HIV-1
   6723..6844    +  polyA_signal   SV40 poly(A) signal: SV40 polyadenylation signal
   6884..7019    +  rep_origin     SV40 ori: SV40 origin of replication
   7040..7058    -  promoter       T7 promoter: promoter for bacteriophage T7 RNA polymerase
   7066..7221    +  CDS            lacZα (fragment): LacZα fragment of β-galactosidase; lacZ fragment
   7226..7654    +  rep_origin     f1 ori (sequence partly withheld): f1 bacteriophage origin of replication; arrow indicates direction of (+) strand synthesis
   7707..7811    +  promoter       AmpR promoter: bla
   7812..8672    +  CDS            AmpR: β-lactamase; bla; confers resistance to ampicillin, carbenicillin, and related antibiotics
   8843..9431    +  rep_origin     ori: high-copy-number ColE1/pMB1/pBR322/pUC origin of replication
   9614..9706    +  CDS            lacI (fragment): lac repressor; lacI; The lac repressor binds to the lac operator to inhibit transcription in E. coli. This inhibition can be relieved by adding lactose or isopropyl-β-D-thiogalactopyranoside (IPTG).
   9719..9740    +  protein_bind   CAP binding site: CAP binding activates transcription in the presence of cAMP. E. coli catabolite activator protein
   9755..9785    +  promoter       lac promoter: promoter for the E. coli lac operon
   9793..9809    +  protein_bind   lac operator: The lac repressor binds to the lac operator to inhibit transcription in E. coli. This inhibition can be relieved by adding lactose or isopropyl-β-D-thiogalactopyranoside (IPTG). lac repressor encoded by lacI
   9854..9872    +  promoter       T3 promoter: promoter for bacteriophage T3 RNA polymerase
>Addgene plasmid #143674 | TFORF2923 | addgene full sequence | sequence record 400431 | Addgene NGS Result
TTAATGTAGTCTTATGCAATACTCTTGTAGTCTTGCAACATGGTAACGATGAGTTAGCAACATGCCTTAC
AAGGAGAGAAAAAGCACCGTGCATGCCGATTGGTGGAAGTAAGGTGGTACGATCGTGCCTTATTAGGAAG
GCAACAGACGGGTCTGACATGGATTGGACGAACCACTGAATTGCCGCATTGCAGAGATATTGTATTTAAG
TGCCTAGCTCGATACATAAACGGGTCTCTCTGGTTAGACCAGATCTGAGCCTGGGAGCTCTCTGGCTAAC
TAGGGAACCCACTGCTTAAGCCTCAATAAAGCTTGCCTTGAGTGCTTCAAGTAGTGTGTGCCCGTCTGTT
GTGTGACTCTGGTAACTAGAGATCCCTCAGACCCTTTTAGTCAGTGTGGAAAATCTCTAGCAGTGGCGCC
CGAACAGGGACTTGAAAGCGAAAGGGAAACCAGAGGAGCTCTCTCGACGCAGGACTCGGCTTGCTGAAGC
GCGCACGGCAAGAGGCGAGGGGCGGCGACTGGTGAGTACGCCAAAAATTTTGACTAGCGGAGGCTAGAAG
GAGAGAGATGGGTGCGAGAGCGTCAGTATTAAGCGGGGGAGAATTAGATCGCGATGGGAAAAAATTCGGT
TAAGGCCAGGGGGAAAGAAAAAATATAAATTAAAACATATAGTATGGGCAAGCAGGGAGCTAGAACGATT
CGCAGTTAATCCTGGCCTGTTAGAAACATCAGAAGGCTGTAGACAAATACTGGGACAGCTACAACCATCC
CTTCAGACAGGATCAGAAGAACTTAGATCATTATATAATACAGTAGCAACCCTCTATTGTGTGCATCAAA
GGATAGAGATAAAAGACACCAAGGAAGCTTTAGACAAGATAGAGGAAGAGCAAAACAAAAGTAAGACCAC
CGCACAGCAAGCGGCCGCTGATCTTCAGACCTGGAGGAGGAGATATGAGGGACAATTGGAGAAGTGAATT
ATATAAATATAAAGTAGTAAAAATTGAACCATTAGGAGTAGCACCCACCAAGGCAAAGAGAAGAGTGGTG
CAGAGAGAAAAAAGAGCAGTGGGAATAGGAGCTTTGTTCCTTGGGTTCTTGGGAGCAGCAGGAAGCACTA
TGGGCGCAGCGTCAATGACGCTGACGGTACAGGCCAGACAATTATTGTCTGGTATAGTGCAGCAGCAGAA
CAATTTGCTGAGGGCTATTGAGGCGCAACAGCATCTGTTGCAACTCACAGTCTGGGGCATCAAGCAGCTC
CAGGCAAGAATCCTGGCTGTGGAAAGATACCTAAAGGATCAACAGCTCCTGGGGATTTGGGGTTGCTCTG
GAAAACTCATTTGCACCACTGCTGTGCCTTGGAATGCTAGTTGGAGTAATAAATCTCTGGAACAGATTTG
GAATCACACGACCTGGATGGAGTGGGACAGAGAAATTAACAATTACACAAGCTTAATACACTCCTTAATT
GAAGAATCGCAAAACCAGCAAGAAAAGAATGAACAAGAATTATTGGAATTAGATAAATGGGCAAGTTTGT
GGAATTGGTTTAACATAACAAATTGGCTGTGGTATATAAAATTATTCATAATGATAGTAGGAGGCTTGGT
AGGTTTAAGAATAGTTTTTGCTGTACTTTCTATAGTGAATAGAGTTAGGCAGGGATATTCACCATTATCG
TTTCAGACCCACCTCCCAACCCCGAGGGGACCCATGCATTGCATCTCAATTAGTCAGCAACCAGGTGTGG
AAAGTCCCCAGGCTCCCCAGCAGGCAGAAGTATGCAAAGCATGCGTCTCAATTAGTCAGCAACCATAGTC
CCGCCCCTAACTCCGCCCATCCCGCCCCTAACTCCGCCCAGTTCCGCCCATTCTCCGCCCCATGGCTGAC
TAATTTTTTTTATTTATGCAGAGGCCGAGGCCGCCTCGGCCTCTGAGCTATTCCAGAAGTAGTGAGGAGG
CTTTTTTGGAGGCCTAGGCTTTTGCAAAAAGCTTTCTAGAGGTACCACCGGAGCTTACCATGACCGAGTA
CAAGCCCACGGTGCGCCTCGCCACCCGCGACGACGTCCCCAGGGCCGTACGCACCCTCGCCGCCGCGTTC
GCCGACTACCCCGCCACGCGCCACACCGTCGATCCGGACCGCCACATCGAGCGGGTCACCGAGCTGCAAG
AACTCTTCCTCACGCGCGTCGGGCTCGACATCGGCAAGGTGTGGGTCGCGGACGACGGCGCCGCCGTGGC
GGTCTGGACCACGCCGGAGAGCGTCGAAGCGGGGGCGGTGTTCGCCGAGATCGGCCCGCGCATGGCCGAG
TTGAGCGGTTCCCGGCTGGCCGCGCAGCAACAGATGGAAGGCCTCCTGGCGCCGCACCGGCCCAAGGAGC
CCGCGTGGTTCCTGGCCACCGTCGGCGTCTCGCCCGACCACCAGGGCAAGGGTCTGGGCAGCGCCGTCGT
GCTCCCCGGAGTGGAGGCGGCCGAGCGCGCCGGGGTGCCCGCCTTCCTGGAGACCTCCGCGCCCCGCAAC
CTCCCCTTCTACGAGCGGCTCGGCTTCACCGTCACCGCCGACGTCGAGGTGCCCGAAGGACCGCGCACCT
GGTGCATGACCCGCAAGCCCGGTGCCAGTTAACGAATTCTAGATCTTGAGACAAATGGCAGTATTCATCC
ACAATTTTAAAAGAAAAGGGGGGATTGGGGGGTACAGTGCAGGGGAAAGAATAGTAGACATAATAGCAAC
AGACATACAAACTAAAGAATTACAAAAACAAATTACAAAAATTCAAAATTTTCGGGTTTATTACAGGGAC
AGCAGAGATCCACTTTGGCGCCGGCTCGAGGCCTGCAGGTGCAAAGATGGATAAAGTTTTAAACAGAGAG
GAATCTTTGCAGCTAATGGACCTTCTAGGTCTTGAAAGGAGTGGGAATTGGCTCCGGTGCCCGTCAGTGG
GCAGAGCGCACATCGCCCACAGTCCCCGAGAAGTTGGGGGGAGGGGTCGGCAATTGAACCGGTGCCTAGA
GAAGGTGGCGCGGGGTAAACTGGGAAAGTGATGTCGTGTACTGGCTCCGCCTTTTTCCCGAGGGTGGGGG
AGAACCGTATATAAGTGCAGTAGTCGCCGTGAACGTTCTTTTTCGCAACGGGTTTGCCGCCAGAACACAG
GTAAGTGCCGTGTGTGGTTCCCGCGGGCCTGGCCTCTTTACGGGTTATGGCCCTTGCGTGCCTTGAATTA
CTTCCACCTGGCTGCAGTACGTGATTCTTGATCCCGAGCTTCGGGTTGGAAGTGGGTGGGAGAGTTCGAG
GCCTTGCGCTTAAGGAGCCCCTTCGCCTCGTGCTTGAGTTGAGGCCTGGCCTGGGCGCTGGGGCCGCCGC
GTGCGAATCTGGTGGCACCTTCGCGCCTGTCTCGCTGCTTTCGATAAGTCTCTAGCCATTTAAAATTTTT
GATGACCTGCTGCGACGCTTTTTTTCTGGCAAGATAGTCTTGTAAATGCGGGCCAAGATCTGCACACTGG
TATTTCGGTTTTTGGGGCCGCGGGCGGCGACGGGGCCCGTGCGTCCCAGCGCACATGTTCGGCGAGGCGG
GGCCTGCGAGCGCGGCCACCGAGAATCGGACGGGGGTAGTCTCAAGCTGGCCGGCCTGCTCTGGTGCCTG
GCCTCGCGCCGCCGTGTATCGCCCCGCCCTGGGCGGCAAGGCTGGCCCGGTCGGCACCAGTTGCGTGAGC
GGAAAGATGGCCGCTTCCCGGCCCTGCTGCAGGGAGCTCAAAATGGAGGACGCGGCGCTCGGGAGAGCGG
GCGGGTGAGTCACCCACACAAAGGAAAAGGGCCTTTCCGTCCTCAGCCGTCGCTTCATGTGACTCCACGG
AGTACCGGGCGCCGTCCAGGCACCTCGATTAGTTCTCGAGCTTTTGGAGTACGTCGTCTTTAGGTTGGGG
GGAGGGGTTTTATGCGATGGAGTTTCCCCACACTGAGTGGGTGGAGACTGAAGTTAGGCCAGCTTGGCAC
TTGATGTAATTCTCCTTGGAATTTGCCCTTTTTGAGTTTGGATCTTGGTTCATTCTCAAGCCTCAGACAG
TGGTTCAAAGTTTTTTTCTTCCATTTCAGGTGTCGTGAGGCTAGCACCGCCACCATGTATTCTCCGCTCT
GTCTCACCCAGGATGAATTTCATCCTTTCATCGAAGCACTTCTGCCCCACGTCCGAGCCTTTGCCTACAC
ATGGTTCAACCTGCAGGCCCGAAAACGAAAATACTTCAAAAAACATGAAAAGCGTATGTCAAAAGAAGAA
GAGAGAGCCGTGAAGGATGAATTGCTAAGTGAAAAACCAGAGGTCAAGCAGAAGTGGGCATCTCGACTTC
TGGCAAAGTTGCGGAAAGATATCCGACCCGAATATCGAGAGGATTTTGTTCTTACAGTTACAGGGAAAAA
ACCTCCATGTTGTGTTCTTTCCAACCCAGACCAGAAAGGCAAGATGCGAAGAATTGACTGCCTCCGCCAG
GCAGATAAAGTCTGGAGGTTGGACCTTGTTATGGTGATTTTGTTTAAAGGTATTCCGCTGGAAAGTACTG
ATGGCGAGCGCCTTGTAAAGTCCCCACAATGCTCTAATCCAGGGCTCTGTGTCCAACCCCATCACATAGG
GGTTTCTGTTAAGGAACTCGATTTATATTTGGCATACTTTGTGCATGCAGCAGATTCAAGTCAATCTGAA
AGTCCCAGCCAGCCAAGTGACGCTGACATTAAGGACCAGCCAGAAAATGGACATTTGGGCTTCCAGGACA
GTTTTGTCACATCAGGTGTTTTTAGTGTCACTGAGCTAGTAAGAGTGTCACAGACACCAATAGCTGCAGG
AACTGGCCCAAATTTTTCTCTCTCAGATTTGGAAAGTTCTTCATACTACAGCATGAGTCCAGGAGCAATG
AGGAGGTCTTTACCCAGCACATCCTCTACGAGCTCCACAAAGCGCCTCAAGTCTGTGGAGGATGAAATGG
ACAGTCCTGGTGAGGAGCCATTTTATACAGGCCAAGGGCGCTCCCCAGGAAGTGGCAGTCAGTCAAGTGG
ATGGCATGAAGTGGAGCCAGGAATGCCATCTCCAACCACACTGAAGAAGTCGGAGAAGTCTGGTTTCAGC
AGCCCCTCCCCTTCACAGACCTCCTCCCTGGGAACGGCGTTCACACAGCATCACCGACCTGTCATTACAG
GACCCAGAGCAAGTCCGCATGCAACACCATCGACTCTTCATTTCCCGACATCACCCATTATCCAGCAGCC
TGGGCCTTACTTCTCACACCCAGCCATCCGCTATCACCCTCAGGAGACGCTGAAAGAATTTGTCCAACTT
GTCTGCCCTGATGCTGGTCAGCAGGCTGGACAGGTGGGGTTCCTCAATCCCAATGGGAGCAGCCAAGGCA
AGGTGCACAACCCATTCCTTCCCACCCCAATGTTGCCACCGCCACCGCCACCACCGATGGCCAGGCCTGT
GCCTCTGCCGGTGCCAGACACAAAGCCTCCAACCACGTCAACAGAAGGAGGTGCAGCCTCCCCCACGTCA
CCAACCTACTCGACACCCAGCACCTCCCCCGCAAACCGATTCGTCAGTGTTGGACCACGGGATCCAAGCT
TTGTAAATATCCCTCAACAGACACAGTCCTGGTACCTGGGATAGTAATGAACTAGTCCGTAACTTGAAAG
TATTTCGATTTCTTGGCTTTATATATCTTGTGGAAAGGACGAACACTATAACCTCCCTTAGAAACGACGC
GTTAAGTCGACAATCAACCTCTGGATTACAAAATTTGTGAAAGATTGACTGGTATTCTTAACTATGTTGC
TCCTTTTACGCTATGTGGATACGCTGCTTTAATGCCTTTGTATCATGCTATTGCTTCCCGTATGGCTTTC
ATTTTCTCCTCCTTGTATAAATCCTGGTTGCTGTCTCTTTATGAGGAGTTGTGGCCCGTTGTCAGGCAAC
GTGGCGTGGTGTGCACTGTGTTTGCTGACGCAACCCCCACTGGTTGGGGCATTGCCACCACCTGTCAGCT
CCTTTCCGGGACTTTCGCTTTCCCCCTCCCTATTGCCACGGCGGAACTCATCGCCGCCTGCCTTGCCCGC
TGCTGGACAGGGGCTCGGCTGTTGGGCACTGACAATTCCGTGGTGTTGTCGGGGAAATCATCGTCCTTTC
CTTGGCTGCTCGCCTGTGTTGCCACCTGGATTCTGCGCGGGACGTCCTTCTGCTACGTCCCTTCGGCCCT
CAATCCAGCGGACCTTCCTTCCCGCGGCCTGCTGCCGGCTCTGCGGCCTCTTCCGCGTCTTCGCCTTCGC
CCTCAGACGAGTCGGATCTCCCTTTGGGCCGCCTCCCCGCGTCGACTTTAAGACCAATGACTTACAAGGC
AGCTGTAGATCTTAGCCACTTTTTAAAAGAAAAGGGGGGACTGGAAGGGCTAATTCACTCCCAACGAAGA
CAAGATCTGCTTTTTGCTTGTACTGGGTCTCTCTGGTTAGACCAGATCTGAGCCTGGGAGCTCTCTGGCT
AACTAGGGAACCCACTGCTTAAGCCTCAATAAAGCTTGCCTTGAGTGCTTCAAGTAGTGTGTGCCCGTCT
GTTGTGTGACTCTGGTAACTAGAGATCCCTCAGACCCTTTTAGTCAGTGTGGAAAATCTCTAGCAGTACG
TATAGTAGTTCATGTCATCTTATTATTCAGTATTTATAACTTGCAAAGAAATGAATATCAGAGAGTGAGA
GGAACTTGTTTATTGCAGCTTATAATGGTTACAAATAAAGCAATAGCATCACAAATTTCACAAATAAAGC
ATTTTTTTCACTGCATTCTAGTTGTGGTTTGTCCAAACTCATCAATGTATCTTATCATGTCTGGCTCTAG
CTATCCCGCCCCTAACTCCGCCCATCCCGCCCCTAACTCCGCCCAGTTCCGCCCATTCTCCGCCCCATGG
CTGACTAATTTTTTTTATTTATGCAGAGGCCGAGGCCGCCTCGGCCTCTGAGCTATTCCAGAAGTAGTGA
GGAGGCTTTTTTGGAGGCCTAGGGACGTACCCAATTCGCCCTATAGTGAGTCGTATTACGCGCGCTCACT
GGCCGTCGTTTTACAACGTCGTGACTGGGAAAACCCTGGCGTTACCCAACTTAATCGCCTTGCAGCACAT
CCCCCTTTCGCCAGCTGGCGTAATAGCGAAGAGGCCCGCACCGATCGCCCTTCCCAACAGTTGCGCAGCC
TGAATGGCGAATGGG
[124 nt withheld, positions 7226-7349]
C
[91 nt withheld, positions 7351-7441]
A
[49 nt withheld, positions 7443-7491]
CCTTTGACGTTGGAGTCCACGTTCTTT
[37 nt withheld, positions 7519-7555]
ACCCTATCTCGGTCTATTCTTTTGATTTATAAGGGATTTTGCCGATTTCGGCCTATTGGTTAAAAAATGA
GCTGATTTAACAAAAATTTAACGCGAATTTTAACAAAATATTAACGCTTACAATTTAGGTGGCACTTTTC
GGGGAAATGTGCGCGGAACCCCTATTTGTTTATTTTTCTAAATACATTCAAATATGTATCCGCTCATGAG
ACAATAACCCTGATAAATGCTTCAATAATATTGAAAAAGGAAGAGTATGAGTATTCAACATTTCCGTGTC
GCCCTTATTCCCTTTTTTGCGGCATTTTGCCTTCCTGTTTTTGCTCACCCAGAAACGCTGGTGAAAGTAA
AAGATGCTGAAGATCAGTTGGGTGCACGAGTGGGTTACATCGAACTGGATCTCAACAGCGGTAAGATCCT
TGAGAGTTTTCGCCCCGAAGAACGTTTTCCAATGATGAGCACTTTTAAAGTTCTGCTATGTGGCGCGGTA
TTATCCCGTATTGACGCCGGGCAAGAGCAACTCGGTCGCCGCATACACTATTCTCAGAATGACTTGGTTG
AGTACTCACCAGTCACAGAAAAGCATCTTACGGATGGCATGACAGTAAGAGAATTATGCAGTGCTGCCAT
AACCATGAGTGATAACACTGCGGCCAACTTACTTCTGACAACGATCGGAGGACCGAAGGAGCTAACCGCT
TTTTTGCACAACATGGGGGATCATGTAACTCGCCTTGATCGTTGGGAACCGGAGCTGAATGAAGCCATAC
CAAACGACGAGCGTGACACCACGATGCCTGTAGCAATGGCAACAACGTTGCGCAAACTATTAACTGGCGA
ACTACTTACTCTAGCTTCCCGGCAACAATTAATAGACTGGATGGAGGCGGATAAAGTTGCAGGACCACTT
CTGCGCTCGGCCCTTCCGGCTGGCTGGTTTATTGCTGATAAATCTGGAGCCGGTGAGCGTGGGTCTCGCG
GTATCATTGCAGCACTGGGGCCAGATGGTAAGCCCTCCCGTATCGTAGTTATCTACACGACGGGGAGTCA
GGCAACTATGGATGAACGAAATAGACAGATCGCTGAGATAGGTGCCTCACTGATTAAGCATTGGTAACTG
TCAGACCAAGTTTACTCATATATACTTTAGATTGATTTAAAACTTCATTTTTAATTTAAAAGGATCTAGG
TGAAGATCCTTTTTGATAATCTCATGACCAAAATCCCTTAACGTGAGTTTTCGTTCCACTGAGCGTCAGA
CCCCGTAGAAAAGATCAAAGGATCTTCTTGAGATCCTTTTTTTCTGCGCGTAATCTGCTGCTTGCAAACA
AAAAAACCACCGCTACCAGCGGTGGTTTGTTTGCCGGATCAAGAGCTACCAACTCTTTTTCCGAAGGTAA
CTGGCTTCAGCAGAGCGCAGATACCAAATACTGTTCTTCTAGTGTAGCCGTAGTTAGGCCACCACTTCAA
GAACTCTGTAGCACCGCCTACATACCTCGCTCTGCTAATCCTGTTACCAGTGGCTGCTGCCAGTGGCGAT
AAGTCGTGTCTTACCGGGTTGGACTCAAGACGATAGTTACCGGATAAGGCGCAGCGGTCGGGCTGAACGG
GGGGTTCGTGCACACAGCCCAGCTTGGAGCGAACGACCTACACCGAACTGAGATACCTACAGCGTGAGCT
ATGAGAAAGCGCCACGCTTCCCGAAGGGAGAAAGGCGGACAGGTATCCGGTAAGCGGCAGGGTCGGAACA
GGAGAGCGCACGAGGGAGCTTCCAGGGGGAAACGCCTGGTATCTTTATAGTCCTGTCGGGTTTCGCCACC
TCTGACTTGAGCGTCGATTTTTGTGATGCTCGTCAGGGGGGCGGAGCCTATGGAAAAACGCCAGCAACGC
GGCCTTTTTACGGTTCCTGGCCTTTTGCTGGCCTTTTGCTCACATGTTCTTTCCTGCGTTATCCCCTGAT
TCTGTGGATAACCGTATTACCGCCTTTGAGTGAGCTGATACCGCTCGCCGCAGCCGAACGACCGAGCGCA
GCGAGTCAGTGAGCGAGGAAGCGGAAGAGCGCCCAATACGCAAACCGCCTCTCCCCGCGCGTTGGCCGAT
TCATTAATGCAGCTGGCACGACAGGTTTCCCGACTGGAAAGCGGGCAGTGAGCGCAACGCAATTAATGTG
AGTTAGCTCACTCATTAGGCACCCCAGGCTTTACACTTTATGCTTCCGGCTCGTATGTTGTGTGGAATTG
TGAGCGGATAACAATTTCACACAGGAAACAGCTATGACCATGATTACGCCAAGCGCGCAATTAACCCTCA
CTAAAGGGAACAAAAGCTGGAGCTGCAAGC
