>Addgene plasmid #143674 | TFORF2923 | depositor partial sequence | sequence record 283152 | Insert
ACCGCCACCATGTATTCTCCGCTCTGTCTCACCCAGGATGAATTTCATCCTTTCATCGAAGCACTTCTGC
CCCACGTCCGAGCCTTTGCCTACACATGGTTCAACCTGCAGGCCCGAAAACGAAAATACTTCAAAAAACA
TGAAAAGCGTATGTCAAAAGAAGAAGAGAGAGCCGTGAAGGATGAATTGCTAAGTGAAAAACCAGAGGTC
AAGCAGAAGTGGGCATCTCGACTTCTGGCAAAGTTGCGGAAAGATATCCGACCCGAATATCGAGAGGATT
TTGTTCTTACAGTTACAGGGAAAAAACCTCCATGTTGTGTTCTTTCCAACCCAGACCAGAAAGGCAAGAT
GCGAAGAATTGACTGCCTCCGCCAGGCAGATAAAGTCTGGAGGTTGGACCTTGTTATGGTGATTTTGTTT
AAAGGTATTCCGCTGGAAAGTACTGATGGCGAGCGCCTTGTAAAGTCCCCACAATGCTCTAATCCAGGGC
TCTGTGTCCAACCCCATCACATAGGGGTTTCTGTTAAGGAACTCGATTTATATTTGGCATACTTTGTGCA
TGCAGCAGATTCAAGTCAATCTGAAAGTCCCAGCCAGCCAAGTGACGCTGACATTAAGGACCAGCCAGAA
AATGGACATTTGGGCTTCCAGGACAGTTTTGTCACATCAGGTGTTTTTAGTGTCACTGAGCTAGTAAGAG
TGTCACAGACACCAATAGCTGCAGGAACTGGCCCAAATTTTTCTCTCTCAGATTTGGAAAGTTCTTCATA
CTACAGCATGAGTCCAGGAGCAATGAGGAGGTCTTTACCCAGCACATCCTCTACGAGCTCCACAAAGCGC
CTCAAGTCTGTGGAGGATGAAATGGACAGTCCTGGTGAGGAGCCATTTTATACAGGCCAAGGGCGCTCCC
CAGGAAGTGGCAGTCAGTCAAGTGGATGGCATGAAGTGGAGCCAGGAATGCCATCTCCAACCACACTGAA
GAAGTCGGAGAAGTCTGGTTTCAGCAGCCCCTCCCCTTCACAGACCTCCTCCCTGGGAACGGCGTTCACA
CAGCATCACCGACCTGTCATTACAGGACCCAGAGCAAGTCCGCATGCAACACCATCGACTCTTCATTTCC
CGACATCACCCATTATCCAGCAGCCTGGGCCTTACTTCTCACACCCAGCCATCCGCTATCACCCTCAGGA
GACGCTGAAAGAATTTGTCCAACTTGTCTGCCCTGATGCTGGTCAGCAGGCTGGACAGGTGGGGTTCCTC
AATCCCAATGGGAGCAGCCAAGGCAAGGTGCACAACCCATTCCTTCCCACCCCAATGTTGCCACCGCCAC
CGCCACCACCGATGGCCAGGCCTGTGCCTCTGCCGGTGCCAGACACAAAGCCTCCAACCACGTCAACAGA
AGGAGGTGCAGCCTCCCCCACGTCACCAACCTACTCGACACCCAGCACCTCCCCCGCAAACCGATTCGTC
AGTGTTGGACCACGGGATCCAAGCTTTGTAAATATCCCTCAACAGACACAGTCCTGGTACCTGGGATAGT
AATGAACTAGTCCGTAACTTGAAAGTATTTCGATTTCTTGGCTTTATATATCTTGTGGAAAGGACGAACA
CTATAACCTCCCTTAGAAACG
