>Addgene plasmid #143674 | TFORF2923 | depositor partial sequence | sequence record 283153 | Barcode
ACACTATAACCTCCCTTAGAAACG
